>Addgene plasmid #160996 | modified pcAT7-Glo1 | depositor full sequence | sequence record 311887 | modified pcAT7-Glo1 sequence 6955 bps
CCACCTGACGTCGACGGATCGGGAGATCCCAGTGTGGTGGTACGTAGGAATTAATTCGCCAGCACAGTGG
TCGAGGTGAGCCCCACGTTCTGCTTCACTCTCCCCATCTCCCCCCCCTCCCCACCCCCAATTTTGTATTT
ATTTATTTTTTAATTATTTTGTGCAGCGATGGGGGCGGGGGGGGGGGGGGGGCGCGCGCCAGGCGGGGCG
GGGCGGGGCGAGGGGCGGGGCGGGGCGAGGCGGAAAGGTGCGGCGGCAGCCAATCAAAGCGGCGCGCTCC
GAAAGTTTCCTTTTATGGCGAGGCGGCGGCGGCGGCGGCCCTATAAAAAGCGAAGCGCGCGGCGGGCGGG
AGTCGCTGCGCGCTGCCTTCGCCCCGTGCCCCGCTCCGCCGCCGCCTCGCGCCGCCCGCCCCGGCTCTGA
CTGACCGCGTTACTCCCACAGGTGAGCGGGCGGGACGGCCCTTCTCCTCCGGGCTGTAATTAGCGCTTGG
TTTAATGACGGCTCGTTTCTTTTCTGTGGCTGCGTGAAAGCCTTGAGGGGCTCCGGGAGGGCCCTTTGTG
CGGGGGGAGCGGCTCGGGGGGTGCGTGCGTGTGTGTGTGCGTGGGGAGCGCCGCGTGCGGCTCCGCGCTG
CCCGGCGGCTGTGAGCGCTGCGGGCGCGGCGCGGGGCTTTGTGCGCTCCGCAGTGTGCGCGAGGGGAGCG
CGGCCGGGGGCGGTGCCCCGCGGTGCGGGGGGGGCTGCGAGGGGAACAAAGGCTGCGTGCGGGGTGTGTG
CGTGGGGGGGTGAGCAGGGGGTGTGGGCGCGTCGGTCGGGCTGCAACCCCCCCTGCACCCCCCTCCCCGA
GTTGCTGAGCACGGCCCGGCTTCGGGTGCGGGGCTCCGTACGGGGCGTGGCGCGGGGCTCGCCGTGCCGG
GCGGGGGGTGGCGGCAGGTGGGGGTGCCGGGCGGGGCGGGGCCGCCTCGGGCCGGGGAGGGCTCGGGGGA
GGGGCGCGGCGGCCCCCGGAGCGCCGGCGGCTGTCGAGGCGCGGCGAGCCGCAGCCATTGCCTTTTATGG
TAATCGTGCGAGAGGGCGCAGGGACTTCCTTTGTCCCAAATCTGTGCGGAGCCGAAATCTGGGAGGCGCC
GCCGCACCCCCTCTAGCGGGCGCGGGGCGAAGCGGTGCGGCGCCGGCAGGAAGGAAATGGGCGGGGAGGG
CCTTCGTGCGTCGCCGCGCCGCCGTCCCCTTCTCCCTCTCCAGCCTCGGGGCTGTCCGCGGGGGGACGGC
TGCCTTCGGGGGGGACGGGGCAGGGCGGGGTTCGGCTTCTGGCGTGTGACCGGCGGCTCTAGCGTTTAAA
CTTAAGCTAATACGACTCACTATAGGGAGCTTGGTACCGCAACCTCAAACAGACACCATGGTGCACCTGA
CTCCTGAGGAGAAGTCTGCCGTTACTGCCCTGTGGGGCAAGGTGAACGTGGATGAAGTTGGTGGTGAGGC
CCTGGGCAGGTTGGTATCAAGGTTACAAGACAGGTTTAAGGAGACCAATAGAAACTGGGCATATGGAGAC
AGAGAAGACTCTTGGGTTTCTGATAGGGCCCACTGACTCTCTCTGCCTCTGCAGGCCCTGGGCAGGTTGG
TATCAAGGTTACAAGACAGGTTTAAGGAGACCAATAGATCTGGGCATGTGGAGACAGAGAAGACTCTTGG
GTTTCTGATAGGCACTGACTCTCTCTGCCTATTGGTCTATTTTCCCACCCTTAGGCTGCTGGTGGTCTAC
CCTTGGACCCAGAGGTTCTTTGAGTCCTTTGGGGATCTGTCCACTCCTGATGCTGTTATGGGCAACCCTA
AGGTGAAGGCTCATGGCAAGAAAGTGCTCGGTGCCTTTAGTGATGGCCTGGCTCACCTGGACAACCTCAA
GGGCACCTTTGCCACACTGAGTGAGCTGCACTGTGACAAGCTGCACGTGGATCCTGAGAACTTCAGGGTG
AGTCTATGGGACCCTTGATGTTTTCTTTCCCCTTCTTTTCTATGGTTAAGTTCATGTCATAGGAAGGGGA
GAAGTAACAGGGTACAGTTTAGAATGGGAAACAGACGAATGATTGCATCAGTGTGGAAGTCTCAGGATCG
TTTTAGTTTCTTTTATTTGCTGTTCATAACAATTGTTTTCTTTTGTTTAATTCTTGCTTTCTTTTTTTTT
CTTCTCCGCAATTTTTACTATTATACTTAATGCCTTAACATTGTGTATAACAAAAGGAAATATCTCTGAG
ATACATTAAGTAACTTAAAAAAAAACTTTACACAGTCTGCCTAGTACATTACTATTTGGAATATATGTGT
GCTTATTTGCATATTCATAATCTCCCTACTTTATTTTCTTTTATTTTTAATTGATACATAATCATTATAC
ATATTTATGGGTTAAAGTGTAATGTTTTAATATCGATACACATATTGACCAAATCAGGGTAATTTTGCAT
TTGTAATTTTAAAAAATGCTTTCTTCTTTTAATATACTTTTTTGTTTATCTTATTTCTAATACTTTCCCT
AATCTCTTTCTTTCAGGGCAATAATGATACAATGTATCATGCCTCTTTGCACCATTCTAAAGAATAACAG
TGATAATTTCTGGGTTAAGGCAATAGCAATATTTCTGCATATAAATATTTCTGCATATAAATTGTAACTG
ATGTAAGAGGTTTCATATTGCTAATAGCAGCTACAATCCAGCTACCATTCTGCTTTTATTTTATGGTTGG
GATAAGGCTGGATTATTCTGAGTCCAAGCTAGGCCCTTTTGCTAATCATGTTCATACCTCTTATCTTCCT
CCCACAGCTCCTGGGCAACGTGCTGGTCTGTGTGCTGGCCCATCACTTTGGCAAAGAATTCACCCCACCA
GTGCAGGCTGCCTATCAGAAAGTGGTGGCTGGTGTGGCTAATGCCCTGGCCCACAAGTATCACTAAGCTC
GCTCTAGAGGGCCCGTTTAAACCCGCTGATCAGCCTCGACTGTGCCTTCTAGTTGCCAGCCATCTGTTGT
TTGCCCCTCCCCCGTGCCTTCCTTGACCCTGGAAGGTGCCACTCCCACTGTCCTTTCCTAATAAAATGAG
GAAATTGCATCGCATTGTCTGAGTAGGTGTCATTCTATTCTGGGGGGTGGGGTGGGGCAGGACAGCAAGG
GGGAGGATTGGGAAGACAATAGCAGGCATGCTGGGGATGCGGTGGGCTCTATGGCTTCTGAGGCGGAAAG
AACCAGCTGGGGCTCTAGGGGGTATCCCC
[124 nt withheld, positions 3250-3373]
C
[32 nt withheld, positions 3375-3406]
CA
[57 nt withheld, positions 3409-3465]
A
[49 nt withheld, positions 3467-3515]
CCTTTGACGTTGGAGTCCACGTTCTTT
[37 nt withheld, positions 3543-3579]
ACCCTATCTCGGTCTATTCTTTTGATTTATAAGGGATTTTGGGGATTTCGGCCTATTGGTTAAAAAATGA
GCTGATTTAACAAAAATTTAACGCGAATTAATTCTGTGGAATGTGTGTCAGTTAGGGTGTGGAAAGTCCC
CAGGCTCCCCAGGCAGGCAGAAGTATGCAAAGCATGCATCTCAATTAGTCAGCAACCAGGTGTGGAAAGT
CCCCAGGCTCCCCAGCAGGCAGAAGTATGCAAAGCATGCATCTCAATTAGTCAGCAACCATAGTCCCGCC
CCTAACTCCGCCCATCCCGCCCCTAACTCCGCCCAGTTCCGCCCATTCTCCGCCCCATGGCTGACTAATT
TTTTTTATTTATGCAGAGGCCGAGGCCGCCTCTGCCTCTGAGCTATTCCAGAAGTAGTGAGGAGGCTTTT
TTGGAGGCCTAGGCTTTTGCAAAAAGCTCCCGGGAGCTTGTATATCCATTTTCGGATCTGATCAGCACGT
GTTGACAATTAATCATCGGCATAGTATATCGGCATAGTATAATACGACAAGGTGAGGAACTAAACCATGG
CCAAGTTGACCAGTGCCGTTCCGGTGCTCACCGCGCGCGACGTCGCCGGAGCGGTCGAGTTCTGGACCGA
CCGGCTCGGGTTCTCCCGGGACTTCGTGGAGGACGACTTCGCCGGTGTGGTCCGGGACGACGTGACCCTG
TTCATCAGCGCGGTCCAGGACCAGGTGGTGCCGGACAACACCCTGGCCTGGGTGTGGGTGCGCGGCCTGG
ACGAGCTGTACGCCGAGTGGTCGGAGGTCGTGTCCACGAACTTCCGGGACGCCTCCGGGCCGGCCATGAC
CGAGATCGGCGAGCAGCCGTGGGGGCGGGAGTTCGCCCTGCGCGACCCGGCCGGCAACTGCGTGCACTTC
GTGGCCGAGGAGCAGGACTGACACGTGCTACGAGATTTCGATTCCACCGCCGCCTTCTATGAAAGGTTGG
GCTTCGGAATCGTTTTCCGGGACGCCGGCTGGATGATCCTCCAGCGCGGGGATCTCATGCTGGAGTTCTT
CGCCCACCCCAACTTGTTTATTGCAGCTTATAATGGTTACAAATAAAGCAATAGCATCACAAATTTCACA
AATAAAGCATTTTTTTCACTGCATTCTAGTTGTGGTTTGTCCAAACTCATCAATGTATCTTATCATGTCT
GTATACCGTCGACCTCTAGCTAGAGCTTGGCGTAATCATGGTCATAGCTGTTTCCTGTGTGAAATTGTTA
TCCGCTCACAATTCCACACAACATACGAGCCGGAAGCATAAAGTGTAAAGCCTGGGGTGCCTAATGAGTG
AGCTAACTCACATTAATTGCGTTGCGCTCACTGCCCGCTTTCCAGTCGGGAAACCTGTCGTGCCAGCTGC
ATTAATGAATCGGCCAACGCGCGGGGAGAGGCGGTTTGCGTATTGGGCGCTCTTCCGCTTCCTCGCTCAC
TGACTCGCTGCGCTCGGTCGTTCGGCTGCGGCGAGCGGTATCAGCTCACTCAAAGGCGGTAATACGGTTA
TCCACAGAATCAGGGGATAACGCAGGAAAGAACATGTGAGCAAAAGGCCAGCAAAAGGCCAGGAACCGTA
AAAAGGCCGCGTTGCTGGCGTTTTTCCATAGGCTCCGCCCCCCTGACGAGCATCACAAAAATCGACGCTC
AAGTCAGAGGTGGCGAAACCCGACAGGACTATAAAGATACCAGGCGTTTCCCCCTGGAAGCTCCCTCGTG
CGCTCTCCTGTTCCGACCCTGCCGCTTACCGGATACCTGTCCGCCTTTCTCCCTTCGGGAAGCGTGGCGC
TTTCTCAATGCTCACGCTGTAGGTATCTCAGTTCGGTGTAGGTCGTTCGCTCCAAGCTGGGCTGTGTGCA
CGAACCCCCCGTTCAGCCCGACCGCTGCGCCTTATCCGGTAACTATCGTCTTGAGTCCAACCCGGTAAGA
CACGACTTATCGCCACTGGCAGCAGCCACTGGTAACAGGATTAGCAGAGCGAGGTATGTAGGCGGTGCTA
CAGAGTTCTTGAAGTGGTGGCCTAACTACGGCTACACTAGAAGGACAGTATTTGGTATCTGCGCTCTGCT
GAAGCCAGTTACCTTCGGAAAAAGAGTTGGTAGCTCTTGATCCGGCAAACAAACCACCGCTGGTAGCGGT
GGTTTTTTTGTTTGCAAGCAGCAGATTACGCGCAGAAAAAAAGGATCTCAAGAAGATCCTTTGATCTTTT
CTACGGGGTCTGACGCTCAGTGGAACGAAAACTCACGTTAAGGGATTTTGGTCATGAGATTATCAAAAAG
GATCTTCACCTAGATCCTTTTAAATTAAAAATGAAGTTTTAAATCAATCTAAAGTATATATGAGTAAACT
TGGTCTGACAGTTACCAATGCTTAATCAGTGAGGCACCTATCTCAGCGATCTGTCTATTTCGTTCATCCA
TAGTTGCCTGACTCCCCGTCGTGTAGATAACTACGATACGGGAGGGCTTACCATCTGGCCCCAGTGCTGC
AATGATACCGCGAGACCCACGCTCACCGGCTCCAGATTTATCAGCAATAAACCAGCCAGCCGGAAGGGCC
GAGCGCAGAAGTGGTCCTGCAACTTTATCCGCCTCCATCCAGTCTATTAATTGTTGCCGGGAAGCTAGAG
TAAGTAGTTCGCCAGTTAATAGTTTGCGCAACGTTGTTGCCATTGCTACAGGCATCGTGGTGTCACGCTC
GTCGTTTGGTATGGCTTCATTCAGCTCCGGTTCCCAACGATCAAGGCGAGTTACATGATCCCCCATGTTG
TGCAAAAAAGCGGTTAGCTCCTTCGGTCCTCCGATCGTTGTCAGAAGTAAGTTGGCCGCAGTGTTATCAC
TCATGGTTATGGCAGCACTGCATAATTCTCTTACTGTCATGCCATCCGTAAGATGCTTTTCTGTGACTGG
TGAGTACTCAACCAAGTCATTCTGAGAATAGTGTATGCGGCGACCGAGTTGCTCTTGCCCGGCGTCAATA
CGGGATAATACCGCGCCACATAGCAGAACTTTAAAAGTGCTCATCATTGGAAAACGTTCTTCGGGGCGAA
AACTCTCAAGGATCTTACCGCTGTTGAGATCCAGTTCGATGTAACCCACTCGTGCACCCAACTGATCTTC
AGCATCTTTTACTTTCACCAGCGTTTCTGGGTGAGCAAAAACAGGAAGGCAAAATGCCGCAAAAAAGGGA
ATAAGGGCGACACGGAAATGTTGAATACTCATACTCTTCCTTTTTCAATATTATTGAAGCATTTATCAGG
GTTATTGTCTCATGAGCGGATACATATTTGAATGTATTTAGAAAAATAAACAAATAGGGGTTCCGCGCAC
ATTTCCCCGAAAAGTG
Features (pLannotate 1.2.2; 22 found; start..end, strand, type, name):
     71..348     +  promoter       chicken β-actin promoter: No description available
    349..1322    +  intron         chimeric intron: chimera between introns from chicken β-actin and rabbit β-globin
   1338..1356    +  promoter       T7 promoter: promoter for bacteriophage T7 RNA polymerase
   1388..1957    +  CDS            HBB: HBB_HUMAN - Experimental evidence at protein level: Swiss-Prot protein existence level 1. [Spinorphin]: functions as an endogenous inhibitor of enkephalin-degrading enzymes such as DPP3, and as a selective antagonist of the P2RX3 receptor which is involved in pain signaling, these properties implicate it as a regulator of pain and inflammation. From Homo sapiens (Human).
   1958..2046    +  intron         β-globin intron (fragment): internally truncated intron from human β-globin
   2417..2807    +  intron         β-globin intron (fragment): internally truncated intron from human β-globin
   2811..2933    +  CDS            HBB: HBB_COLGU - Experimental evidence at transcript level: Swiss-Prot protein existence level 2. Involved in oxygen transport from the lung to the various peripheral tissues. From Colobus guereza (Mantled guereza) (Eastern black-and-white colobus monkey).
   2980..3204    +  polyA_signal   bGH poly(A) signal: bovine growth hormone polyadenylation signal
   3208..3229    +  promoter       SV40 promoter (fragment): SV40 enhancer and early promoter
   3250..3678    +  rep_origin     f1 ori (sequence partly withheld): f1 bacteriophage origin of replication; arrow indicates direction of (+) strand synthesis
   3692..4022    +  promoter       SV40 promoter: SV40 enhancer and early promoter
   4070..4117    +  promoter       EM7 promoter: synthetic bacterial promoter&nbsp
   4136..4510    +  CDS            BleoR: antibiotic-binding protein; Sh ble from Streptoalloteichus hindustanus; confers resistance to bleomycin, phleomycin, and Zeocin™
   4520..4645    +  CDS            ble (fragment): BLE_KLEPN - Experimental evidence at protein level: Swiss-Prot protein existence level 1. Binding protein with a strong affinity to the bleomycin family of antibiotics. Binds to CL990; an antimitotic-antibiotic compound. From Klebsiella pneumoniae.
   4640..4761    +  polyA_signal   SV40 poly(A) signal: SV40 polyadenylation signal
   4834..4850    -  protein_bind   lac operator: The lac repressor binds to the lac operator to inhibit transcription in E. coli. This inhibition can be relieved by adding lactose or isopropyl-β-D-thiogalactopyranoside (IPTG). lac repressor encoded by lacI
   4858..4888    -  promoter       lac promoter: promoter for the E. coli lac operon
   4903..4924    -  protein_bind   CAP binding site: CAP binding activates transcription in the presence of cAMP. E. coli catabolite activator protein
   4937..5029    -  CDS            lacI (fragment): lac repressor; lacI; The lac repressor binds to the lac operator to inhibit transcription in E. coli. This inhibition can be relieved by adding lactose or isopropyl-β-D-thiogalactopyranoside (IPTG).
   5212..5800    -  rep_origin     ori: high-copy-number ColE1/pMB1/pBR322/pUC origin of replication
   5971..6831    -  CDS            AmpR: β-lactamase; bla; confers resistance to ampicillin, carbenicillin, and related antibiotics
   6832..6936    -  promoter       AmpR promoter: bla
