>Addgene plasmid #160996 | modified pcAT7-Glo1 | addgene full sequence | sequence record 321881 | Addgene Partial NGS
CCACCTGACGTCGACGGATCGGGAGATCCCAGTGTGGTGGTACGTAGGAATTAATTCGCCAGCACAGTGG
TCGAGGTGAGCCCCACGTTCTGCTTCACTCTCCCCATCTCCCCCCCCTCCCCACCCCCAATTTTGTATTT
ATTTATTTTTTAATTATTTTGTGCAGCGATGGGGGCGGGGGGGGGGGGGGGGCGCGCGCCAGGGGGGGGG
GGGGGGGGCGGGGGGGGGGGCGGGGCGAGGCGGAGAGGTGCGGCGGCAGCCAATCAGAGCGGCGCGCTCC
GAAAGTTTCCTTTTATGGCGAGGCGGCGGCGGCGGCGGCCCTATAAAAAGCGAAGCGCGCGGCGGGCGGG
AGTCGCTGCGCGCTGCCTTCGCCCCGTGCCCCGCTCCGCCGCCGCCTCGCGCCGCCCGCCCCGGCTCTGA
CTGACCGCGTTACTCCCACAGGTGAGCGGGCGGGACGGCCCTTCTCCTCCGGGCTGTAATTAGCGCTTGG
TTTAATGACGGCTTGTTTCTTTTCTGTGGCTGCGTGAAAGCCTTGAGGGGCTCCGGGAGGGCCCTTTGTG
CGGGGGGAGCGGCTCGGGGGGTGCGTGCGTGTGTGTGTGCGTGGGGAGCGCCGCGTGCGGCTCCGCGCTG
CCCGGCGGCTGTGAGCGCTGCGGGCGCGGCGCGGGGCTTTGTGCGCTCCGCAGTGTGCGCGAGGGGAGCG
CGGCCGGGGGCGGTGCCCCGCGGTGCGGGGGGGGCTGCGAGGGGAACAAAGGCTGCGTGCGGGGTGTGTG
CGTGGGGGGGTGAGCAGGGGGTGTGGGCGCGTCGGTCGGGCTGCAACCCCCCCTGCACCCCCCTCCCCGA
GTTGCTGAGCACGGCCCGGCTTCGGGTGCGGGGCTCCGTACGGGGCGTGGCGCGGGGCTCGCCGTGCCGG
GCGGGGGGTGGCGGCAGGTGGGGGTGCCGGGCGGGGCGGGGCCGCCTCGGGCCGGGGAGGGCTCGGGGGA
GGGGCGCGGCGGCCCCCGGAGCGCCGGCGGCTGTCGAGGCGCGGCGAGCCGCAGCCATTGCCTTTTATGG
TAATCGTGCGAGAGGGCGCAGGGACTTCCTTTGTCCCAAATCTGTGCGGAGCCGAAATCTGGGAGGCGCC
GCCGCACCCCCTCTAGCGGGCGCGGGGCGAAGCGGTGCGGCGCCGGCAGGAAGGAAATGGGCGGGGAGGG
CCTTCGTGCGTCGCCGCGCCGCCGTCCCCTTCTCCCTCTCCAGCCTCGGGGCTGTCCGCGGGGGGACGGC
TGCCTTCGGGGGGGACGGGGCAGGGCGGGGTTCGGCTTCTGGCGTGTGACCGGCGGCTCTAGCGTTTAAA
CTTAAGCTAATACGACTCACTATAGGGAGCTTGGTACCGCAACCTCAAACAGACACCATGGTGCACCTGA
CTCCTGAGGAGAAGTCTGCCGTTACTGCCCTGTGGGGCAAGGTGAACGTGGATGAAGTTGGTGGTGAGGC
CCTGGGCAGGTTGGTATCAAGGTTACAAGACAGGTTTAAGGAGACCAATAGAAACTGGGCATATGGAGAC
AGAGAAGACTCTTGGGTTTCTGATAGGGCCCACTGACTCTCTCTGCCTCTGCAGGCCCTGGGCAGGTTGG
TATCAAGGTTACAAGACAGGTTTAAGGAGACCAATAGATCTGGGCATGTGGAGACAGAGAAGACTCTTGG
GTTTCTGATAGGCACTGACTCTCTCTGCCTATTGGTCTATTTTCCCACCCTTAGGCTGCTGGTGGTCTAC
CCTTGGACCCAGAGGTTCTTTGAGTCCTTTGGGGATCTGTCCACTCCTGATGCTGTTATGGGCAACCCTA
AGGTGAAGGCTCATGGCAAGAAAGTGCTCGGTGCCTTTAGTGATGGCCTGGCTCACCTGGACAACCTCAA
GGGCACCTTTGCCACACTGAGTGAGCTGCACTGTGACAAGCTGCACGTGGATCCTGAGAACTTCAGGGTG
AGTCTATGGGACCCTTGATGTTTTCTTTCCCCTTCTTTTCTATGGTTAAGTTCATGTCATAGGAAGGGGA
GAAGTAACAGGGTACAGTTTAGAATGGGAAACAGACGAATGATTGCATCAGTGTGGAAGTCTCAGGATCG
TTTTAGTTTCTTTTATTTGCTGTTCATAACAATTGTTTTCTTTTGTTTAATTCTTGCTTTCTTTTTTTTT
CTTCTCCGCAATTTTTACTATTATACTTAATGCCTTAACATTGTGTATAACAAAAGGAAATATCTCTGAG
ATACATTAAGTAACTTAAAAAAAAACTTTACACAGTCTGCCTAGTACATTACTATTTGGAATATATGTGT
GCTTATTTGCATATTCATAATCTCCCTACTTTATTTTCTTTTATTTTTAATTGATACATAATCATTATAC
ATATTTATGGGTTAAAGTGTAATGTTTTAATATCGATACACATATTGACCAAATCAGGGTAATTTTGCAT
TTGTAATTTTAAAAAATGCTTTCTTCTTTTAATATACTTTTTTGTTTATCTTATTTCTAATACTTTCCCT
AATCTCTTTCTTTCAGGGCAATAATGATACAATGTATCATGCCTCTTTGCACCATTCTAAAGAATAACAG
TGATAATTTCTGGGTTAAGGCAATAGCAATATTTCTGCATATAAATATTTCTGCATATAAATTGTAACTG
ATGTAAGAGGTTTCATATTGCTAATAGCAGCTACAATCCAGCTACCATTCTGCTTTTATTTTATGGTTGG
GATAAGGCTGGATTATTCTGAGTCCAAGCTAGGCCCTTTTGCTAATCATGTTCATACCTCTTATCTTCCT
CCCACAGCTCCTGGGCAACGTGCTGGTCTGTGTGCTGGCCCATCACTTTGGCAAAGAATTCACCCCACCA
GTGCAGGCTGCCTATCAGAAAGTGGTGGCTGGTGTGGCTAATGCCCTGGCCCACAAGTATCACTAAGCTC
GCTCTAGAGGGCCCGTTTAAACCCGCTGATCAGCCTCGACTGTGCCTTCTAGTTGCCAGCCATCTGTTGT
TTGCCCCTCCCCCGTGCCTTCCTTGACCCTGGAAGGTGCCACTCCCACTGTCCTTTCCTAATAAAATGAG
GAAATTGCATCGCATTGTCTGAGTAGGTGTCATTCTATTCTGGGGGGTGGGGTGGGGCAGGACAGCAAGG
GGGAGGATTGGGAAGACAATAGCAGGCATGCTGGGGATGCGGTGGGCTCTATGGCTTCTGAGGCGGAAAG
AACCAGCTGGGGCTCTAGGGGGTATCCCC
[124 nt withheld, positions 3250-3373]
C
[91 nt withheld, positions 3375-3465]
A
[49 nt withheld, positions 3467-3515]
CCTTTGACGTTGGAGTCCACGTTCTTT
[37 nt withheld, positions 3543-3579]
ACCCTATCTCGGTCTATTCTTTTGATTTATAAGGGATTTTGCCGATTTCGGCCTATTGGTTAAAAAATGA
GCTGATTTAACAAAAATTTAACGCGAATTAATTCTGTGGAATGTGTGTCAGTTAGGGTGTGGAAAGTCCC
CAGGCTCCCCAGCAGGCAGAAGTATGCAAAGCATGCATCTCAATTAGTCAGCAACCAGGTGTGGAAAGTC
CCCAGGCTCCCCAGCAGGCAGAAGTATGCAAAGCATGCATCTCAATTAGTCAGCAACCATAGTCCCGCCC
CTAACTCCGCCCATCCCGCCCCTAACTCCGCCCAGTTCCGCCCATTCTCCGCCCCATGGCTGACTAATTT
TTTTTATTTATGCAGAGGCCGAGGCCGCCTCTGCCTCTGAGCTATTCCAGAAGTAGTGAGGAGGCTTTTT
TGGAGGCCTAGGCTTTTGCAAAAAGCTCCCGGGAGCTTGTATATCCATTTTCGGATCTGATCAGCACGTG
TTGACAATTAATCATCGGCATAGTATATCGGCATAGTATAATACGACAAGGTGAGGAACTAAACCATGGC
CAAGTTGACCAGTGCCGTTCCGGTGCTCACCGCGCGCGACGTCGCCGGAGCGGTCGAGTTCTGGACCGAC
CGGCTCGGGTTCTCCCGGGACTTCGTGGAGGACGACTTCGCCGGTGTGGTCCGGGACGACGTGACCCTGT
TCATCAGCGCGGTCCAGGACCAGGTGGTGCCGGACAACACCCTGGCCTGGGTGTGGGTGCGCGGCCTGGA
CGAGCTGTACGCCGAGTGGTCGGAGGTCGTGTCCACGAACTTCCGGGACGCCTCCGGGCCGGCCATGACC
GAGATCGGCGAGCAGCCGTGGGGGCGGGAGTTCGCCCTGCGCGACCCGGCCGGCAACTGCGTGCACTTCG
TGGCCGAGGAGCAGGACTGACACGTGCTACGAGATTTCGATTCCACCGCCGCCTTCTATGAAAGGTTGGG
CTTCGGAATCGTTTTCCGGGACGCCGGCTGGATGATCCTCCAGCGCGGGGATCTCATGCTGGAGTTCTTC
GCCCACCCCAACTTGTTTATTGCAGCTTATAATGGTTACAAATAAAGCAATAGCATCACAAATTTCACAA
ATAAAGCATTTTTTTCACTGCATTCTAGTTGTGGTTTGTCCAAACTCATCAATGTATCTTATCATGTCTG
TATACCGTCGACCTCTAGCTAGAGCTTGGCGTAATCATGGTCATAGCTGTTTCCTGTGTGAAATTGTTAT
CCGCTCACAATTCCACACAACATACGAGCCGGAAGCATAAAGTGTAAAGCCTGGGGTGCCTAATGAGTGA
GCTAACTCACATTAATTGCGTTGCGCTCACTGCCCGCTTTCCAGTCGGGAAACCTGTCGTGCCAGCTGCA
TTAATGAATCGGCCAACGCGCGGGGAGAGGCGGTTTGCGTATTGGGCGCTCTTCCGCTTCCTCGCTCACT
GACTCGCTGCGCTCGGTCGTTCGGCTGCGGCGAGCGGTATCAGCTCACTCAAAGGCGGTAATACGGTTAT
CCACAGAATCAGGGGATAACGCAGGAAAGAACATGTGAGCAAAAGGCCAGCAAAAGGCCAGGAACCGTAA
AAAGGCCGCGTTGCTGGCGTTTTTCCATAGGCTCCGCCCCCCTGACGAGCATCACAAAAATCGACGCTCA
AGTCAGAGGTGGCGAAACCCGACAGGACTATAAAGATACCAGGCGTTTCCCCCTGGAAGCTCCCTCGTGC
GCTCTCCTGTTCCGACCCTGCCGCTTACCGGATACCTGTCCGCCTTTCTCCCTTCGGGAAGCGTGGCGCT
TTCTCATAGCTCACGCTGTAGGTATCTCAGTTCGGTGTAGGTCGTTCGCTCCAAGCTGGGCTGTGTGCAC
GAACCCCCCGTTCAGCCCGACCGCTGCGCCTTATCCGGTAACTATCGTCTTGAGTCCAACCCGGTAAGAC
ACGACTTATCGCCACTGGCAGCAGCCACTGGTAACAGGATTAGCAGAGCGAGGTATGTAGGCGGTGCTAC
AGAGTTCTTGAAGTGGTGGCCTAACTACGGCTACACTAGAAGAACAGTATTTGGTATCTGCGCTCTGCTG
AAGCCAGTTACCTTCGGAAAAAGAGTTGGTAGCTCTTGATCCGGCAAACAAACCACCGCTGGTAGCGGTG
GTTTTTTTGTTTGCAAGCAGCAGATTACGCGCAGAAAAAAAGGATCTCAAGAAGATCCTTTGATCTTTTC
TACGGGGTCTGACGCTCAGTGGAACGAAAACTCACGTTAAGGGATTTTGGTCATGAGATTATCAAAAAGG
ATCTTCACCTAGATCCTTTTAAATTAAAAATGAAGTTTTAAATCAATCTAAAGTATATATGAGTAAACTT
GGTCTGACAGTTACCAATGCTTAATCAGTGAGGCACCTATCTCAGCGATCTGTCTATTTCGTTCATCCAT
AGTTGCCTGACTCCCCGTCGTGTAGATAACTACGATACGGGAGGGCTTACCATCTGGCCCCAGTGCTGCA
ATGATACCGCGAGACCCACGCTCACCGGCTCCAGATTTATCAGCAATAAACCAGCCAGCCGGAAGGGCCG
AGCGCAGAAGTGGTCCTGCAACTTTATCCGCCTCCATCCAGTCTATTAATTGTTGCCGGGAAGCTAGAGT
AAGTAGTTCGCCAGTTAATAGTTTGCGCAACGTTGTTGCCATTGCTACAGGCATCGTGGTGTCACGCTCG
TCGTTTGGTATGGCTTCATTCAGCTCCGGTTCCCAACGATCAAGGCGAGTTACATGATCCCCCATGTTGT
GCAAAAAAGCGGTTAGCTCCTTCGGTCCTCCGATCGTTGTCAGAAGTAAGTTGGCCGCAGTGTTATCACT
CATGGTTATGGCAGCACTGCATAATTCTCTTACTGTCATGCCATCCGTAAGATGCTTTTCTGTGACTGGT
GAGTACTCAACCAAGTCATTCTGAGAATAGTGTATGCGGCGACCGAGTTGCTCTTGCCCGGCGTCAATAC
GGGATAATACCGCGCCACATAGCAGAACTTTAAAAGTGCTCATCATTGGAAAACGTTCTTCGGGGCGAAA
ACTCTCAAGGATCTTACCGCTGTTGAGATCCAGTTCGATGTAACCCACTCGTGCACCCAACTGATCTTCA
GCATCTTTTACTTTCACCAGCGTTTCTGGGTGAGCAAAAACAGGAAGGCAAAATGCCGCAAAAAAGGGAA
TAAGGGCGACACGGAAATGTTGAATACTCATACTCTTCCTTTTTCAATATTATTGAAGCATTTATCAGGG
TTATTGTCTCATGAGCGGATACATATTTGAATGTATTTAGAAAAATAAACAAATAGGGGTTCCGCGCACA
TTTCCCCGAAAAGTG
Features (pLannotate 1.2.2; 22 found; start..end, strand, type, name):
     71..348     +  promoter       chicken β-actin promoter: No description available
    349..1322    +  intron         chimeric intron: chimera between introns from chicken β-actin and rabbit β-globin
   1338..1356    +  promoter       T7 promoter: promoter for bacteriophage T7 RNA polymerase
   1388..1957    +  CDS            HBB: HBB_HUMAN - Experimental evidence at protein level: Swiss-Prot protein existence level 1. [Spinorphin]: functions as an endogenous inhibitor of enkephalin-degrading enzymes such as DPP3, and as a selective antagonist of the P2RX3 receptor which is involved in pain signaling, these properties implicate it as a regulator of pain and inflammation. From Homo sapiens (Human).
   1958..2046    +  intron         β-globin intron (fragment): internally truncated intron from human β-globin
   2417..2807    +  intron         β-globin intron (fragment): internally truncated intron from human β-globin
   2811..2933    +  CDS            HBB: HBB_COLGU - Experimental evidence at transcript level: Swiss-Prot protein existence level 2. Involved in oxygen transport from the lung to the various peripheral tissues. From Colobus guereza (Mantled guereza) (Eastern black-and-white colobus monkey).
   2980..3204    +  polyA_signal   bGH poly(A) signal: bovine growth hormone polyadenylation signal
   3208..3229    +  promoter       SV40 promoter (fragment): SV40 enhancer and early promoter
   3250..3678    +  rep_origin     f1 ori (sequence partly withheld): f1 bacteriophage origin of replication; arrow indicates direction of (+) strand synthesis
   3692..4021    +  promoter       SV40 promoter: SV40 enhancer and early promoter
   4069..4116    +  promoter       EM7 promoter: synthetic bacterial promoter&nbsp
   4135..4509    +  CDS            BleoR: antibiotic-binding protein; Sh ble from Streptoalloteichus hindustanus; confers resistance to bleomycin, phleomycin, and Zeocin™
   4519..4644    +  CDS            ble (fragment): BLE_KLEPN - Experimental evidence at protein level: Swiss-Prot protein existence level 1. Binding protein with a strong affinity to the bleomycin family of antibiotics. Binds to CL990; an antimitotic-antibiotic compound. From Klebsiella pneumoniae.
   4639..4760    +  polyA_signal   SV40 poly(A) signal: SV40 polyadenylation signal
   4833..4849    -  protein_bind   lac operator: The lac repressor binds to the lac operator to inhibit transcription in E. coli. This inhibition can be relieved by adding lactose or isopropyl-β-D-thiogalactopyranoside (IPTG). lac repressor encoded by lacI
   4857..4887    -  promoter       lac promoter: promoter for the E. coli lac operon
   4902..4923    -  protein_bind   CAP binding site: CAP binding activates transcription in the presence of cAMP. E. coli catabolite activator protein
   4936..5028    -  CDS            lacI (fragment): lac repressor; lacI; The lac repressor binds to the lac operator to inhibit transcription in E. coli. This inhibition can be relieved by adding lactose or isopropyl-β-D-thiogalactopyranoside (IPTG).
   5211..5799    -  rep_origin     ori: high-copy-number ColE1/pMB1/pBR322/pUC origin of replication
   5970..6830    -  CDS            AmpR: β-lactamase; bla; confers resistance to ampicillin, carbenicillin, and related antibiotics
   6831..6935    -  promoter       AmpR promoter: bla
