[The description below was written by a language model from this plasmid's Addgene catalogue record and pLannotate feature annotations shown in this document.]
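Description:
Modified pcAT7-Glo1 is a mammalian expression plasmid of about 7 kb, listed as built on a pCAGGS backbone, that serves as the backbone for a minigene splicing reporter. It is maintained in E. coli through a high-copy ColE1/pUC-type origin with ampicillin resistance (bla under its own promoter), and it also carries an f1 origin. For selection in mammalian cells there is a Zeocin cassette in which the Sh ble gene lies behind both the SV40 early promoter and the bacterial EM7 promoter and is terminated by an SV40 polyadenylation signal. Remnants of the lac promoter/operator region and a lacI fragment are cloning-vector leftovers.

The payload is a human β-globin (HBB) minigene of roughly 1.6 kb. It is transcribed from the CAG promoter, annotated here as the chicken β-actin promoter followed by the chimeric β-actin/rabbit β-globin intron, and ends at a bovine growth hormone polyadenylation signal. A T7 promoter sits just upstream of the globin sequence. The feature table shows HBB exon sequence interrupted by β-globin intron fragments and followed by a final coding segment; the annotation tool matched that segment to a monkey homologue, but the record gives the insert as human. According to the catalogue entry, intron 1 is repeated and carries a 40-nucleotide deletion relative to the original pcAT7-Glo1.

The plasmid was made for Vex-seq, a high-throughput assay of how genetic variants affect pre-mRNA splicing efficiency. Test sequences are first cloned between the PstI and XbaI sites. Intron 2 and exon 3 are then amplified from this same plasmid and reinserted via XbaI and MfeI to complete the reporter. The two full-sequence records differ by one nucleotide in length and have equivalent annotations.
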