Addgene plasmid #160996: modified pcAT7-Glo1
Purpose: Splicing reporter backbone
Depositing lab: Brenton Graveley. Depositing organization: University of Connecticut Health Center. Publication: Vex-seq: high-throughput identification of the impact of genetic variation on pre-mRNA splicing efficiency. Adamson SI, Zhan L, Graveley BR. Genome Biol. 2018 Jun 1;19(1):71. doi: 10.1186/s13059-018-1437-x. PubMed 29859120.
Backbone
  Vector backbone: pCAGGS
  Backbone size w/o insert (bp): 5000
  Total vector size (bp): 6955
  Vector type: Mammalian Expression
  Selectable markers: Zeocin
Growth in bacteria
  Bacterial resistance: Ampicillin, 100 μg/mL
  Growth temperature: 37°C
  Growth strain: DH5alpha
  Copy number: High Copy
Gene/Insert
  Gene/Insert name: hemoglobin subunit beta (alt name: HBB)
  Species: H. sapiens (human)
  Insert size (bp): 1600
  Mutation: Repeated intron 1 with 40 nucelotide deletion
  GenBank ID: NM_000518
  Entrez Gene: HBB (a.k.a. CD113t-C, ECYT6, beta-globin)
  Promoter: CAG
  Cloning method: Unknown
  Sequencing primers: 5′ TAATACGACTCACTATAGGG; 3′ TAGAAGGCACAGTCGAGG
Resource information
  A portion of this plasmid was derived from a plasmid made by: The original version of this plasmid was received from Kristen Lynch at University of Pennsylvania. A 40 bp deletion in intron 1 was made in intron 1 compared to the original pcAT7-Glo1.
Terms and licenses: Academic/Nonprofit Terms; Industry Terms: Not Available to Industry
Depositor comments: Cloning for initial Vex-seq inserts is between the PstI and XbaI sites. The second step for generating the final splicing reporter involves PCR amplifying intron 2 and exon 3 from modified pcAT7-Glo1 using GTGTGGAAGTCTCAGGATCG and AACGGGCCCTCTAGAGC and digesting with XbaI and MfeI.
How to cite: modified pcAT7-Glo1 was a gift from Brenton Graveley (Addgene plasmid # 160996 ; http://n2t.net/addgene:160996 ; RRID:Addgene_160996)
